Addgene plasmid #192608: pHR-PGK-CRY2PHR-VPR
Purpose: Lentiviral vector for constitutive expression of CRY2PHR-VPR.
Depositing lab: Yingxiao Wang. Depositing organization: University of California, San Diego (UCSD). Publication: Engineering light-controllable CAR T cells for cancer immunotherapy. Huang Z, Wu Y, Allen ME, Pan Y, Kyriakakis P, Lu S, Chang YJ, Wang X, Chien S, Wang Y. Sci Adv. 2020 Feb 19;6(8):eaay9209. doi: 10.1126/sciadv.aay9209. eCollection 2020 Feb. PubMed 32128416.
Backbone
  Vector backbone: pHR
  Vector type: Mammalian Expression, Lentiviral, Synthetic Biology
Growth in bacteria
  Bacterial resistance: Ampicillin, 100 μg/mL
  Growth temperature: 37°C
  Growth strain: NEB Stable
  Copy number: High Copy
Gene/Insert
  Gene/Insert name: CRY2PHR-VPR
  Species: Synthetic
  Promoter: PGK
  Cloning method: Gibson Cloning
  Sequencing primers: 5′ cacgtctgccgcgctgttctc; 3′ gatatcaagcttgcatgcctg
Terms and licenses: Academic/Nonprofit Terms; Industry Terms: Not Available to Industry
How to cite: pHR-PGK-CRY2PHR-VPR was a gift from Yingxiao Wang (Addgene plasmid # 192608 ; http://n2t.net/addgene:192608 ; RRID:Addgene_192608)
