[The description below was written by a language model from this plasmid's Addgene catalogue record and pLannotate feature annotations shown in this document.]
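Description:
pHR-PGK-CRY2PHR-VPR is a lentiviral transfer plasmid built on the pHR backbone for constitutive expression of a synthetic light-responsive transcriptional activator in mammalian cells. It is propagated in E. coli as a high-copy plasmid through a ColE1/pUC-type origin and selected with ampicillin (β-lactamase). The backbone also carries remnants of older vector lineages: fragments of TcR, rop and lacI, plus an SV40 promoter followed by gpt fragments, SV40 small t intron and poly(A) sequences. These lie outside the viral genome. The packaged region runs from a truncated HIV-1 5' LTR through the Ψ packaging signal, a partial gag sequence, the Rev response element and the cPPT/CTS to a self-inactivating ΔU3 3' LTR. Gag/pol, Rev and envelope functions are therefore expected to be supplied in trans to make particles, and the integrated provirus lacks LTR promoter activity.

The payload is driven by the mouse PGK promoter. It encodes a nucleoplasmin bipartite NLS fused to the photolyase homology region of Arabidopsis cryptochrome 2 (CRY2PHR), followed by the VPR activator. The annotation identifies the human RELA/p65 and Epstein-Barr virus Rta activation domains. The VP64 part of VPR is not called by the annotation, although an unannotated gap precedes p65, and an attB1-like scar sits in the linker region. A WPRE downstream of the coding sequence enhances transcript expression. No mammalian selection marker or reporter is annotated within the viral cassette.

CRY2PHR binds its partner CIB1 under blue light, so this construct presumably serves as the activation half of a light-inducible split transcription system. The associated publication concerns light-controllable CAR T cells, but the record does not name the partner construct. The depositor and sequencing-derived records differ slightly in length (12,181 versus 12,233 nt) but show essentially the same features.
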