Features (pLannotate 1.2.2; 36 found; start..end, strand, type, name):
     40..59      +  misc_feature   cPPT/CTS (fragment): central polypurine tract and central termination sequence of HIV-1
     61..294     +  LTR            3' LTR (ΔU3): self-inactivating 3' long terminal repeat (LTR) from HIV-1
    319..337     -  promoter       SP6 promoter: promoter for bacteriophage SP6 RNA polymerase
    565..844     +  CDS            TcR (fragment): tetracycline efflux protein; tet; confers resistance to tetracycline
    845..894     -  misc_feature   bom (fragment): basis of mobility region from pBR322
    996..1031    -  CDS            rop (fragment): Rop protein, which maintains plasmids at low copy number; rop
   1126..1230    +  promoter       AmpR promoter: bla
   1231..2091    +  CDS            AmpR: β-lactamase; bla; confers resistance to ampicillin, carbenicillin, and related antibiotics
   2262..2850    +  rep_origin     ori: high-copy-number ColE1/pMB1/pBR322/pUC origin of replication
   3033..3089    +  CDS            lacI (fragment): lac repressor; lacI; The lac repressor binds to the lac operator to inhibit transcription in E. coli. This inhibition can be relieved by adding lactose or isopropyl-β-D-thiogalactopyranoside (IPTG).
   3096..3425    +  promoter       SV40 promoter: SV40 enhancer and early promoter
   3625..3744    +  CDS            gpt (fragment): XGPT_ECOLI - Also known as gpp, gxu. Experimental evidence at protein level: Swiss-Prot protein existence level 1. Purine salvage pathway enzyme that catalyzes the transfer of the ribosyl-5-phosphate group from 5-phospho-alpha-D-ribose 1- diphosphate (PRPP) to the N9 position of the 6-oxopurines guanine and xanthine to form the corresponding ribonucleotides GMP (guanosine 5'- monophosphate) and XMP (xanthosine 5'-monophosphate), with the release of PPi. To a lesser extent, also acts on hypoxanthine (PubMed:9100006, PubMed:3886014). Does not ribophosphorylate adenine (PubMed:3886014). From Esch
   3744..4079    +  CDS            gpt (fragment): XGPT_ECOLI - Also known as gpp, gxu. Experimental evidence at protein level: Swiss-Prot protein existence level 1. Purine salvage pathway enzyme that catalyzes the transfer of the ribosyl-5-phosphate group from 5-phospho-alpha-D-ribose 1- diphosphate (PRPP) to the N9 position of the 6-oxopurines guanine and xanthine to form the corresponding ribonucleotides GMP (guanosine 5'- monophosphate) and XMP (xanthosine 5'-monophosphate), with the release of PPi. To a lesser extent, also acts on hypoxanthine (PubMed:9100006, PubMed:3886014). Does not ribophosphorylate adenine (PubMed:3886014). From Esch
   4174..4479    +  CDS            frsA (fragment): FRSA_ECOLI - Also known as yafA. Experimental evidence at protein level: Swiss-Prot protein existence level 1. Catalyzes the hydrolysis of esters (PubMed:15808744). Displays esterase activity toward pNP-butyrate (PubMed:15808744). May stimulate mixed-acid fermentation by acting as a fermentation/respiration switch that down-regulates respiration and up- regulates fermentation rates (PubMed:15169777). From Escherichia coli (strain K12).
   4483..4557    +  CDS            small t antigen (fragment): SV40 (simian virus 40) small t antigen
   4559..4624    +  intron         small t intron: SV40 (simian virus 40) small t antigen intron
   4754..4774    +  CDS            SV40 NLS: nuclear localization signal of SV40 (simian virus 40) large T antigen
   5093..5176    +  CDS            large T antigen (fragment): large T antigen from SV40 (simian virus 40)
   5199..5333    +  polyA_signal   SV40 poly(A) signal: SV40 polyadenylation signal
   5501..5830    +  CDS            nef (fragment): NEF_HV1BR - Experimental evidence at protein level: Swiss-Prot protein existence level 1. Extracellular Nef protein targets CD4(+) T-lymphocytes for apoptosis by interacting with CXCR4 surface receptors (PubMed:14990729). From Human immunodeficiency virus type 1 group M subtype B (isolate BRU/LAI) (HIV-1).
   5878..6135    +  LTR            5' LTR (truncated): truncated 5' long terminal repeat (LTR) from HIV-1
   6182..6307    +  misc_feature   HIV-1 Ψ: packaging signal of human immunodeficiency virus type 1
   6291..6629    +  CDS            HIV-1 gag (fragment): gag protein from human immunodeficiency virus 1; gag
   6799..7032    +  misc_feature   RRE: The Rev response element (RRE) of HIV-1 allows for Rev-dependent mRNA export from the nucleus to the cytoplasm.
   7409..7509    +  CDS            Rev (fragment): human immunodeficiency virus 1 (HIV-1) Rev protein; rev; enhances nuclear export of unspliced and incompletely spliced viral mRNAs
   7544..7661    +  misc_feature   cPPT/CTS: central polypurine tract and central termination sequence of HIV-1
   7698..7720    -  misc_feature   MCS (fragment): pBluescript multiple cloning site
   7721..8218    +  promoter       PGK promoter: mouse phosphoglycerate kinase 1 promoter
   8251..8298    +  CDS            nucleoplasmin NLS: bipartite nuclear localization signal from nucleoplasmin
   8299..9792    +  CDS            CRY2 (fragment): CRY2_ARATH - Also known as PHH1 From Arabidopsis thaliana (Mouse-ear cress).
   9865..9889    +  protein_bind   attB1: mutant version of attB; recombination site for the Gateway® BP reaction BP Clonase™
  10120..10899   +  CDS            RELA (fragment): TF65_HUMAN - Also known as NFKB3. Experimental evidence at protein level: Swiss-Prot protein existence level 1. NF-kappa-B is a pleiotropic transcription factor present in almost all cell types and is the endpoint of a series of signal transduction events that are initiated by a vast array of stimuli related to many biological processes such as inflammation, immunity, differentiation, cell growth, tumorigenesis and apoptosis. NF-kappa-B is a homo- or heterodimeric complex formed by the Rel-like domain- containing proteins RELA/p65, RELB, NFKB1/p105, NFKB1/p50, REL and NFKB2/p52. The heterodime
  10918..11487   +  CDS            Rta AD: transcriptional activation domain from the human herpesvirus 4 (Epstein-Barr virus) replication and transcription activator Rta/BRLF1 (Hardwick et al., 1992; Chavez et al., 2015)
  11542..11572   +  misc_feature   MCS (fragment): pUC18/19 multiple cloning site
  11573..11591   +  misc_feature   MCS (fragment): pBluescript multiple cloning site
  11591..12179   +  misc_feature   WPRE: woodchuck hepatitis virus posttranscriptional regulatory element
>Addgene plasmid #192608 | pHR-PGK-CRY2PHR-VPR | depositor full sequence | sequence record 373752 | pHR-PGK-CRY2PHR-VPR sequence 12181 bps
CGATACCGTCGACCAAGGCAGCTGTAGATCTTAGCCACTTTTTAAAAGAAAAGGGGGGACTGGAAGGGCT
AATTCACTCCCAACGAAGACAAGATCTGCTTTTTGCTTGTACTGGGTCTCTCTGGTTAGACCAGATCTGA
GCCTGGGAGCTCTCTGGCTAACTAGGGAACCCACTGCTTAAGCCTCAATAAAGCTTGCCTTGAGTGCTTC
AAGTAGTGTGTGCCCGTCTGTTGTGTGACTCTGGTAACTAGAGATCCCTCAGACCCTTTTAGTCAGTGTG
GAAAATCTCTAGCAGCATCTAGAATTAATTCCGTGTATTCTATAGTGTCACCTAAATCGTATGTGTATGA
TACATAAGGTTATGTATTAATTGTAGCCGCGTTCTAACGACAATATGTACAAGCCTAATTGTGTAGCATC
TGGCTTACTGAAGCAGACCCTATCATCTCTCTCGTAAACTGCCGTCAGAGTCGGTTTGGTTGGACGAACC
TTCTGAGTTTCTGGTAACGCCGTCCCGCACCCGGAAATGGTCAGCGAACCAATCAGCAGGGTCATCGCTA
GCCAGATCCTCTACGCCGGACGCATCGTGGCCGGCATCACCGGCGCCACAGGTGCGGTTGCTGGCGCCTA
TATCGCCGACATCACCGATGGGGAAGATCGGGCTCGCCACTTCGGGCTCATGAGCGCTTGTTTCGGCGTG
GGTATGGTGGCAGGCCCCGTGGCCGGGGGACTGTTGGGCGCCATCTCCTTGCATGCACCATTCCTTGCGG
CGGCGGTGCTCAACGGCCTCAACCTACTACTGGGCTGCTTCCTAATGCAGGAGTCGCATAAGGGAGAGCG
TCGAATGGTGCACTCTCAGTACAATCTAGCTCTGATGCCGCATAGTTAAGCCAGCCCCGACACCCGCCAA
CACCCGCTGACGCGCCCTGACGGGCTTGTCTGCTCCCGGCATCCGCTTACAGACAAGCTGTGACCGTCTC
CGGGAGCTGCATGTGTCAGAGGTTTTCACCGTCATCACCGAAACGCGCGAGACGAAAGGGCCTCGTGATA
CGCCTATTTTTATAGGTTAATGTCATGATAATAATGGTTTCTTAGACGTCAGGTGGCACTTTTCGGGGAA
ATGTGCGCGGAACCCCTATTTGTTTATTTTTCTAAATACATTCAAATATGTATCCGCTCATGAGACAATA
ACCCTGATAAATGCTTCAATAATATTGAAAAAGGAAGAGTATGAGTATTCAACATTTCCGTGTCGCCCTT
ATTCCCTTTTTTGCGGCATTTTGCCTTCCTGTTTTTGCTCACCCAGAAACGCTGGTGAAAGTAAAAGATG
CTGAAGATCAGTTGGGTGCACGAGTGGGTTACATCGAACTGGATCTCAACAGCGGTAAGATCCTTGAGAG
TTTTCGCCCCGAAGAACGTTTTCCAATGATGAGCACTTTTAAAGTTCTGCTATGTGGCGCGGTATTATCC
CGTATTGACGCCGGGCAAGAGCAACTCGGTCGCCGCATACACTATTCTCAGAATGACTTGGTTGAGTACT
CACCAGTCACAGAAAAGCATCTTACGGATGGCATGACAGTAAGAGAATTATGCAGTGCTGCCATAACCAT
GAGTGATAACACTGCGGCCAACTTACTTCTGACAACGATCGGAGGACCGAAGGAGCTAACCGCTTTTTTG
CACAACATGGGGGATCATGTAACTCGCCTTGATCGTTGGGAACCGGAGCTGAATGAAGCCATACCAAACG
ACGAGCGTGACACCACGATGCCTGTAGCAATGGCAACAACGTTGCGCAAACTATTAACTGGCGAACTACT
TACTCTAGCTTCCCGGCAACAATTAATAGACTGGATGGAGGCGGATAAAGTTGCAGGACCACTTCTGCGC
TCGGCCCTTCCGGCTGGCTGGTTTATTGCTGATAAATCTGGAGCCGGTGAGCGTGGGTCTCGCGGTATCA
TTGCAGCACTGGGGCCAGATGGTAAGCCCTCCCGTATCGTAGTTATCTACACGACGGGGAGTCAGGCAAC
TATGGATGAACGAAATAGACAGATCGCTGAGATAGGTGCCTCACTGATTAAGCATTGGTAACTGTCAGAC
CAAGTTTACTCATATATACTTTAGATTGATTTAAAACTTCATTTTTAATTTAAAAGGATCTAGGTGAAGA
TCCTTTTTGATAATCTCATGACCAAAATCCCTTAACGTGAGTTTTCGTTCCACTGAGCGTCAGACCCCGT
AGAAAAGATCAAAGGATCTTCTTGAGATCCTTTTTTTCTGCGCGTAATCTGCTGCTTGCAAACAAAAAAA
CCACCGCTACCAGCGGTGGTTTGTTTGCCGGATCAAGAGCTACCAACTCTTTTTCCGAAGGTAACTGGCT
TCAGCAGAGCGCAGATACCAAATACTGTCCTTCTAGTGTAGCCGTAGTTAGGCCACCACTTCAAGAACTC
TGTAGCACCGCCTACATACCTCGCTCTGCTAATCCTGTTACCAGTGGCTGCTGCCAGTGGCGATAAGTCG
TGTCTTACCGGGTTGGACTCAAGACGATAGTTACCGGATAAGGCGCAGCGGTCGGGCTGAACGGGGGGTT
CGTGCACACAGCCCAGCTTGGAGCGAACGACCTACACCGAACTGAGATACCTACAGCGTGAGCTATGAGA
AAGCGCCACGCTTCCCGAAGGGAGAAAGGCGGACAGGTATCCGGTAAGCGGCAGGGTCGGAACAGGAGAG
CGCACGAGGGAGCTTCCAGGGGGAAACGCCTGGTATCTTTATAGTCCTGTCGGGTTTCGCCACCTCTGAC
TTGAGCGTCGATTTTTGTGATGCTCGTCAGGGGGGCGGAGCCTATGGAAAAACGCCAGCAACGCGGCCTT
TTTACGGTTCCTGGCCTTTTGCTGGCCTTTTGCTCACATGTTCTTTCCTGCGTTATCCCCTGATTCTGTG
GATAACCGTATTACCGCCTTTGAGTGAGCTGATACCGCTCGCCGCAGCCGAACGACCGAGCGCAGCGAGT
CAGTGAGCGAGGAAGCGGAAGAGCGCCCAATACGCAAACCGCCTCTCCCCGCGCGTTGGCCGATTCATTA
ATGCAGCTGTGGAATGTGTGTCAGTTAGGGTGTGGAAAGTCCCCAGGCTCCCCAGCAGGCAGAAGTATGC
AAAGCATGCATCTCAATTAGTCAGCAACCAGGTGTGGAAAGTCCCCAGGCTCCCCAGCAGGCAGAAGTAT
GCAAAGCATGCATCTCAATTAGTCAGCAACCATAGTCCCGCCCCTAACTCCGCCCATCCCGCCCCTAACT
CCGCCCAGTTCCGCCCATTCTCCGCCCCATGGCTGACTAATTTTTTTTATTTATGCAGAGGCCGAGGCCG
CCTCGGCCTCTGAGCTATTCCAGAAGTAGTGAGGAGGCTTTTTTGGAGGCCTAGGCTTTTGCAAAAAGCT
TGGACACAAGACAGGCTTGCGAGATATGTTTGAGAATACCACTTTATCCCGCGTCAGGGAGAGGCAGTGC
GTAAAAAGACGCGGACTCATGTGAAATACTGGTTTTTAGTGCGCCAGATCTCTATAATCTCGCGCAACCT
ATTTTCCCCTCGAACACTTTTTAAGCCGTAGATAAACAGGCTGGGACACTTCACATGAGCGAAAAATACA
TCGTCACCTGGGACATGTTGCAGATCCATGCACGTAAACTCGCAAGCCGACTGATGCCTTCTGAACAATG
GAAAGGCATTATTGCCGTAAGCCGTGGCGGTCTGTACCGGGTGCGTTACTGGCGCGTGAACTGGGTATTC
GTCATGTCGATACCGTTTGTATTTCCAGCTACGATCACGACAACCAGCGCGAGCTTAAAGTGCTGAAACG
CGCAGAAGGCGATGGCGAAGGCTTCATCGTTATTGATGACCTGGTGGATACCGGTGGTACTGCGGTTGCG
ATTCGTGAAATGTATCCAAAAGCGCACTTTGTCACCATCTTCGCAAAACCGGCTGGTCGTCCGCTGGTTG
ATGACTATGTTGTTGATATCCCGCAAGATACCTGGATTGAACAGCCGTGGGATATGGGCGTCGTATTCGT
CCCGCCAATCTCCGGTCGCTAATCTTTTCAACGCCTGGCACTGCCGGGCGTTGTTCTTTTTAACTTCAGG
CGGGTTACAATAGTTTCCAGTAAGTATTCTGGAGGCTGCATCCATGACACAGGCAAACCTGAGCGAAACC
CTGTTCAAACCCCGCTTTAAACATCCTGAAACCTCGACGCTAGTCCGCCGCTTTAATCACGGCGCACAAC
CGCCTGTGCAGTCGGCCCTTGATGGTAAAACCATCCCTCACTGGTATCGCATGATTAACCGTCTGATGTG
GATCTGGCGCGGCATTGACCCACGCGAAATCCTCGACGTCCAGGCACGTATTGTGATGAGCGATGCCGAA
CGTACCGACGATGATTTATACGATACGGTGATTGGCTACCGTGGCGGCAACTGGATTTATGAGTGGGCCC
CGGATCTTTGTGAAGGAACCTTACTTCTGTGGTGTGACATAATTGGACAAACTACCTACAGAGATTTAAA
GCTCTAAGGTAAATATAAAATTTTTAAGTGTATAATGTGTTAAACTACTGATTCTAATTGTTTGTGTATT
TTAGATTCCAACCTATGGAACTGATGAATGGGAGCAGTGGTGGAATGCCTTTAATGAGGAAAACCTGTTT
TGCTCAGAAGAAATGCCATCTAGTGATGATGAGGCTACTGCTGACTCTCAACATTCTACTCCTCCAAAAA
AGAAGAGAAAGGTAGAAGACCCCAAGGACTTTCCTTCAGAATTGCTAAGTTTTTTGAGTCATGCTGTGTT
TAGTAATAGAACTCTTGCTTGCTTTGCTATTTACACCACAAAGGAAAAAGCTGCACTGCTATACAAGAAA
ATTATGGAAAAATATTCTGTAACCTTTATAAGTAGGCATAACAGTTATAATCATAACATACTGTTTTTTC
TTACTCCACACAGGCATAGAGTGTCTGCTATTAATAACTATGCTCAAAAATTGTGTACCTTTAGCTTTTT
AATTTGTAAAGGGGTTAATAAGGAATATTTGATGTATAGTGCCTTGACTAGAGATCATAATCAGCCATAC
CACATTTGTAGAGGTTTTACTTGCTTTAAAAAACCTCCCACACCTCCCCCTGAACCTGAAACATAAAATG
AATGCAATTGTTGTTGTTAACTTGTTTATTGCAGCTTATAATGGTTACAAATAAAGCAATAGCATCACAA
ATTTCACAAATAAAGCATTTTTTTCACTGCATTCTAGTTGTGGTTTGTCCAAACTCATCAATGTATCTTA
TCATGTCTGGATCAACTGGATAACTCAAGCTAACCAAAATCATCCCAAACTTCCCACCCCATACCCTATT
ACCACTGCCAATTACCTAGTGGTTTCATTTACTCTAAACCTGTGATTCCTCTGAATTATTTTCATTTTAA
AGAAATTGTATTTGTTAAATATGTACTACAAACTTAGTAGTTGGAAGGGCTAATTCACTCCCAAAGAAGA
CAAGATATCCTTGATCTGTGGATCTACCACACACAAGGCTACTTCCCTGATTAGCAGAACTACACACCAG
GGCCAGGGGTCAGATATCCACTGACCTTTGGATGGTGCTACAAGCTAGTACCAGTTGAGCCAGATAAGGT
AGAAGAGGCCAATAAAGGAGAGAACACCAGCTTGTTACACCCTGTGAGCCTGCATGGGATGGATGACCCG
GAGAGAGAAGTGTTAGAGTGGAGGTTTGACAGCCGCCTAGCATTTCATCACGTGGCCCGAGAGCTGCATC
CGGAGTACTTCAAGAACTGCTGATATCGAGCTTGCTACAAGGGACTTTCCGCTGGGGACTTTCCAGGGAG
GCGTGGCCTGGGCGGGACTGGGGAGTGGCGAGCCCTCAGATCCTGCATATAAGCAGCTGCTTTTTGCCTG
TACTGGGTCTCTCTGGTTAGACCAGATCTGAGCCTGGGAGCTCTCTGGCTAACTAGGGAACCCACTGCTT
AAGCCTCAATAAAGCTTGCCTTGAGTGCTTCAAGTAGTGTGTGCCCGTCTGTTGTGTGACTCTGGTAACT
AGAGATCCCTCAGACCCTTTTAGTCAGTGTGGAAAATCTCTAGCAGTGGCGCCCGAACAGGGACTTGAAA
GCGAAAGGGAAACCAGAGGAGCTCTCTCGACGCAGGACTCGGCTTGCTGAAGCGCGCACGGCAAGAGGCG
AGGGGCGGCGACTGGTGAGTACGCCAAAAATTTTGACTAGCGGAGGCTAGAAGGAGAGAGATGGGTGCGA
GAGCGTCAGTATTAAGCGGGGGAGAATTAGATCGCGATGGGAAAAAATTCGGTTAAGGCCAGGGGGAAAG
AAAAAATATAAATTAAAACATATAGTATGGGCAAGCAGGGAGCTAGAACGATTCGCAGTTAATCCTGGCC
TGTTAGAAACATCAGAAGGCTGTAGACAAATACTGGGACAGCTACAACCATCCCTTCAGACAGGATCAGA
AGAACTTAGATCATTATATAATACAGTAGCAACCCTCTATTGTGTGCATCAAAGGATAGAGATAAAAGAC
ACCAAGGAAGCTTTAGACAAGATAGAGGAAGAGCAAAACAAAAGTAAGACCACCGCACAGCAAGCGGCCG
GTGATCTTCAGACCTGGACGATATATATGAGGGACAATTGGAGAAGTGAATTATATAAATATAAAGTAGT
AAAAATTGAACCATTAGGAGTAGCACCCACCAAGGCAAAGAGAAGAGTGGTGCAGAGAGAAAAAAGAGCA
GTGGGAATAGGAGCTTTGTTCCTTGGGTTCTTGGGAGCAGCAGGAAGCACTATGGGCGCAGCGTCAATGA
CGCTGACGGTACAGGCCAGACAATTATTGTCTGGTATAGTGCAGCAGCAGAACAATTTGCTGAGGGCTAT
TGAGGCGCAACAGCATCTGTTGCAACTCACAGTCTGGGGCATCAAGCAGCTCCAGGCAAGAATCCTGGCT
GTGGAAAGATACCTAAAGGATCAACAGCTCCTGGGGATTTGGGGTTGCTCTGGAAAACTCATTTGCACCA
CTGCTGTGCCTTGGAATGCTAGTTGGAGTAATAAATCTCTGGAACAGATTTGGAATCACACGACCTGGAT
GGAGTGGGACAGAGAAATTAACAATTACACAAGCTTAATACACTCCTTAATTGAAGAATCGCAAAACCAG
CAAGAAAAGAATGAACAAGAATTATTGGAATTAGATAAATGGGCAAGTTTGTGGAATTGGTTTAACATAA
CAAATTGGCTGTGGTATATAAAATTATTCATAATGATAGTAGGAGGCTTGGTAGGTTTAAGAATAGTTTT
TGCTGTACTTTCTATAGTGAATAGAGTTAGGCAGGGATATTCACCATTATCGTTTCAGACCCACCTCCCA
ACCCCGAGGGGACCCGACAGGCCCGAAGGAATAGAAGAAGAAGGTGGAGAGAGAGACAGAGACAGATCCA
TTCGATTAGTGAACGGATCTCGACGGTCGCCAAATGGCAGTATTCATCCACAATTTTAAAAGAAAAGGGG
GGATTGGGGGGTACAGTGCAGGGGAAAGAATAGTAGACATAATAGCAACAGACATACAAACTAAAGAATT
ACAAAAACAAATTACAAAAATTCAAAATTTTCGGGTTTATTACAGGGACAGCAGAGATCCAGTTTGGATC
GATAAGCTTGATATCGAATTGGGTAGGGGAGGCGCTTTTCCCAAGGCAGTCTGGAGCATGCGCTTTAGCA
GCCCCGCTGGGCACTTGGCGCTACACAAGTGGCCTCTGGCCTCGCACACATTCCACATCCACCGGTAGGC
GCCAACCGGCTCCGTTCTTTGGTGGCCCCTTCGCGCCACCTTCTACTCCTCCCCTAGTCAGGAAGTTCCC
CCCCGCCCCGCAGCTCGCGTCGTGCAGGACGTGACAAATGGAAGTAGCACGTCTCACTAGTCTCGTGCAG
ATGGACAGCACCGCTGAGCAATGGAAGCGGGTAGGCCTTTGGGGCAGCGGCCAATAGCAGCTTTGCTCCT
TCGCTTTCTGGGCTCAGAGGCTGGGAAGGGGTGGGTCCGGGGGCGGGCTCAGGGGCGGGCTCAGGGGCGG
GGCGGGCGCCCGAAGGTCCTCCGGAGGCCCGGCATTCTGCACGCTTCAAAAGCGCACGTCTGCCGCGCTG
TTCTCCTCTTCCTCATCTCCGGGCCTTTGAATTCACCTGCAGCCCAAGCTTGCCACCATGAAAAGGCCGG
CGGCCACGAAAAAGGCCGGCCAGGCAAAAAAGAAAAAGAAGATGGACAAAAAGACGATTGTGTGGTTTAG
ACGTGACCTTCGCATTGAGGACAACCCTGCGTTGGCAGCGGCAGCGCATGAAGGTTCGGTATTCCCTGTC
TTTATCTGGTGTCCCGAAGAGGAGGGGCAATTCTATCCCGGTCGCGCGTCCCGATGGTGGATGAAACAGT
CGCTCGCACATCTTAGCCAGTCGTTGAAGGCGCTCGGCTCTGATCTGACGCTCATCAAAACACACAATAC
AATTTCTGCCATTCTGGATTGCATTAGGGTGACTGGTGCCACCAAAGTTGTGTTCAATCACCTTTATGAT
CCCGTAAGCCTGGTCAGGGATCATACAGTAAAAGAGAAACTTGTAGAGAGGGGAATCAGCGTCCAATCGT
ACAATGGGGACTTGTTGTATGAACCGTGGGAAATCTATTGTGAGAAAGGCAAACCTTTCACTTCCTTCAA
TTCGTACTGGAAGAAATGCCTCGACATGTCCATCGAGTCAGTCATGCTGCCGCCACCTTGGAGACTTATG
CCCATTACTGCTGCGGCAGAGGCGATCTGGGCTTGCAGCATCGAAGAACTTGGTCTGGAAAACGAAGCGG
AAAAACCCAGTAACGCGCTCCTGACGCGAGCGTGGTCGCCAGGCTGGTCGAATGCTGATAAGCTCCTTAA
TGAGTTTATCGAGAAACAGTTGATCGACTATGCGAAGAATAGCAAGAAGGTGGTGGGAAATTCCACTTCC
CTCCTGTCGCCGTATCTCCACTTTGGGGAGATTAGCGTGAGGCATGTGTTCCAATGTGCGCGGATGAAGC
AAATCATTTGGGCTCGCGACAAAAACTCTGAAGGAGAGGAGTCTGCCGATTTGTTTTTGAGAGGAATCGG
CCTTAGGGAGTATTCACGATACATCTGCTTCAACTTTCCGTTTACACATGAACAATCCCTCCTCAGCCAC
CTCCGCTTCTTTCCGTGGGACGCGGACGTGGACAAATTCAAGGCCTGGCGGCAGGGGCGCACGGGATACC
CGTTGGTGGATGCGGGTATGAGAGAGCTGTGGGCAACGGGTTGGATGCACAACCGTATTCGAGTCATCGT
TAGTAGCTTTGCCGTTAAGTTCCTCTTGTTGCCCTGGAAATGGGGGATGAAATACTTTTGGGACACGCTT
CTGGATGCGGACTTGGAGTGCGATATTCTTGGGTGGCAGTACATTTCGGGTTCCATCCCTGACGGGCATG
AACTTGACCGATTGGATAACCCTGCACTGCAAGGAGCAAAGTACGACCCGGAGGGAGAATACATCAGGCA
GTGGCTCCCAGAGCTGGCCCGTCTGCCCACCGAGTGGATTCACCACCCGTGGGATGCTCCCCTGACCGTC
CTTAAAGCCTCAGGGGTCGAATTGGGGACGAATTACGCGAAACCCATCGTCGATATTGACACCGCACGAG
AATTGCTGGCGAAAGCCATCTCAAGAACACGCGAAGCGCAGATTATGATCGGAGCAGCGCCGGCTAGCCC
CAAGAAGAAGAGAAAGGTGGAGGCCAGCTCGCCAGGGATCCGTCGACTTGACGCGTTGATATCAACAAGT
TTGTACAAAAAAGCAGGCTACAAAGAGGCCAGCGGTTCCGGACGGGCTGACGCATTGGACGATTTTGATC
TGGATATGCTGGGAAGTGACGCCCTCGATGATTTTGACCTTGACATGCTTGGTTCGGATGCCCTTGATGA
CTTTGACCTCGACATGCTCGGCAGTGACGCCCTTGATGATTTCGACCTGGACATGCTGATTAACTCTAGA
AGTTCCGGATCTCCGAAAAAGAAACGCAAAGTTGGTAGCCAGTACCTGCCCGACACCGACGACCGGCACC
GGATCGAGGAAAAGCGGAAGCGGACCTACGAGACATTCAAGAGCATCATGAAGAAGTCCCCCTTCAGCGG
CCCCACCGACCCTAGACCTCCACCTAGAAGAATCGCCGTGCCCAGCAGATCCAGCGCCAGCGTGCCAAAA
CCTGCCCCCCAGCCTTACCCCTTCACCAGCAGCCTGAGCACCATCAACTACGACGAGTTCCCTACCATGG
TGTTCCCCAGCGGCCAGATCTCTCAGGCCTCTGCTCTGGCTCCAGCCCCTCCTCAGGTGCTGCCTCAGGC
TCCTGCTCCTGCACCAGCTCCAGCCATGGTGTCTGCACTGGCTCAGGCACCAGCACCCGTGCCTGTGCTG
GCTCCTGGACCTCCACAGGCTGTGGCTCCACCAGCCCCTAAACCTACACAGGCCGGCGAGGGCACACTGT
CTGAAGCTCTGCTGCAGCTGCAGTTCGACGACGAGGATCTGGGAGCCCTGCTGGGAAACAGCACCGATCC
TGCCGTGTTCACCGACCTGGCCAGCGTGGACAACAGCGAGTTCCAGCAGCTGCTGAACCAGGGCATCCCT
GTGGCCCCTCACACCACCGAGCCCATGCTGATGGAATACCCCGAGGCCATCACCCGGCTCGTGACAGGCG
CTCAGAGGCCTCCTGATCCAGCTCCTGCCCCTCTGGGAGCACCAGGCCTGCCTAATGGACTGCTGTCTGG
CGACGAGGACTTCAGCTCTATCGCCGATATGGATTTCTCAGCCTTGCTGGGCTCTGGCAGCGGCAGCCGG
GATTCCAGGGAAGGGATGTTTTTGCCGAAGCCTGAGGCCGGCTCCGCTATTAGTGACGTGTTTGAGGGCC
GCGAGGTGTGCCAGCCAAAACGAATCCGGCCATTTCATCCTCCAGGAAGTCCATGGGCCAACCGCCCACT
CCCCGCCAGCCTCGCACCAACACCAACCGGTCCAGTACATGAGCCAGTCGGGTCACTGACCCCGGCACCA
GTCCCTCAGCCACTGGATCCAGCGCCCGCAGTGACTCCCGAGGCCAGTCACCTGTTGGAGGATCCCGATG
AAGAGACGAGCCAGGCTGTCAAAGCCCTTCGGGAGATGGCCGATACTGTGATTCCCCAGAAGGAAGAGGC
TGCAATCTGTGGCCAAATGGACCTTTCCCATCCGCCCCCAAGGGGCCATCTGGATGAGCTGACAACCACA
CTTGAGTCCATGACCGAGGATCTGAACCTGGACTCACCCCTGACCCCGGAATTGAACGAGATTCTGGATA
CCTTCCTGAACGACGAGTGCCTCTTGCATGCCATGCATATCAGCACAGGACTGTCCATCTTCGACACATC
TCTGTTTTAATGAGCGGCCGCAACTCCCACCTGCAACATGCGTGACTGACTGAGGCCGCGACTCTAGAGT
CGACCTGCAGGCATGCAAGCTTGATATCAAGCTTATCGATAATCAACCTCTGGATTACAAAATTTGTGAA
AGATTGACTGGTATTCTTAACTATGTTGCTCCTTTTACGCTATGTGGATACGCTGCTTTAATGCCTTTGT
ATCATGCTATTGCTTCCCGTATGGCTTTCATTTTCTCCTCCTTGTATAAATCCTGGTTGCTGTCTCTTTA
TGAGGAGTTGTGGCCCGTTGTCAGGCAACGTGGCGTGGTGTGCACTGTGTTTGCTGACGCAACCCCCACT
GGTTGGGGCATTGCCACCACCTGTCAGCTCCTTTCCGGGACTTTCGCTTTCCCCCTCCCTATTGCCACGG
CGGAACTCATCGCCGCCTGCCTTGCCCGCTGCTGGACAGGGGCTCGGCTGTTGGGCACTGACAATTCCGT
GGTGTTGTCGGGGAAATCATCGTCCTTTCCTTGGCTGCTCGCCTGTGTTGCCACCTGGATTCTGCGCGGG
ACGTCCTTCTGCTACGTCCCTTCGGCCCTCAATCCAGCGGACCTTCCTTCCCGCGGCCTGCTGCCGGCTC
TGCGGCCTCTTCCGCGTCTTCGCCTTCGCCCTCAGACGAGTCGGATCTCCCTTTGGGCCGCCTCCCCGCA
T
