Features (pLannotate 1.2.2; 37 found; start..end, strand, type, name):
     61..294     +  LTR            3' LTR (ΔU3): self-inactivating 3' long terminal repeat (LTR) from HIV-1
    319..337     -  promoter       SP6 promoter: promoter for bacteriophage SP6 RNA polymerase
    565..844     +  CDS            TcR (fragment): tetracycline efflux protein; tet; confers resistance to tetracycline
    845..893     -  misc_feature   bom (fragment): basis of mobility region from pBR322
    995..1030    -  CDS            rop (fragment): Rop protein, which maintains plasmids at low copy number; rop
   1125..1229    +  promoter       AmpR promoter: bla
   1230..2090    +  CDS            AmpR: β-lactamase; bla; confers resistance to ampicillin, carbenicillin, and related antibiotics
   2261..2849    +  rep_origin     ori: high-copy-number ColE1/pMB1/pBR322/pUC origin of replication
   3032..3088    +  CDS            lacI (fragment): lac repressor; lacI; The lac repressor binds to the lac operator to inhibit transcription in E. coli. This inhibition can be relieved by adding lactose or isopropyl-β-D-thiogalactopyranoside (IPTG).
   3095..3424    +  promoter       SV40 promoter: SV40 enhancer and early promoter
   3624..3743    +  CDS            gpt (fragment): XGPT_ECOLI - Also known as gpp, gxu. Experimental evidence at protein level: Swiss-Prot protein existence level 1. Purine salvage pathway enzyme that catalyzes the transfer of the ribosyl-5-phosphate group from 5-phospho-alpha-D-ribose 1- diphosphate (PRPP) to the N9 position of the 6-oxopurines guanine and xanthine to form the corresponding ribonucleotides GMP (guanosine 5'- monophosphate) and XMP (xanthosine 5'-monophosphate), with the release of PPi. To a lesser extent, also acts on hypoxanthine (PubMed:9100006, PubMed:3886014). Does not ribophosphorylate adenine (PubMed:3886014). From Esch
   3743..4078    +  CDS            gpt (fragment): XGPT_ECOLI - Also known as gpp, gxu. Experimental evidence at protein level: Swiss-Prot protein existence level 1. Purine salvage pathway enzyme that catalyzes the transfer of the ribosyl-5-phosphate group from 5-phospho-alpha-D-ribose 1- diphosphate (PRPP) to the N9 position of the 6-oxopurines guanine and xanthine to form the corresponding ribonucleotides GMP (guanosine 5'- monophosphate) and XMP (xanthosine 5'-monophosphate), with the release of PPi. To a lesser extent, also acts on hypoxanthine (PubMed:9100006, PubMed:3886014). Does not ribophosphorylate adenine (PubMed:3886014). From Esch
   4173..4478    +  CDS            frsA (fragment): FRSA_ECOLI - Also known as yafA. Experimental evidence at protein level: Swiss-Prot protein existence level 1. Catalyzes the hydrolysis of esters (PubMed:15808744). Displays esterase activity toward pNP-butyrate (PubMed:15808744). May stimulate mixed-acid fermentation by acting as a fermentation/respiration switch that down-regulates respiration and up- regulates fermentation rates (PubMed:15169777). From Escherichia coli (strain K12).
   4482..4556    +  CDS            small t antigen (fragment): SV40 (simian virus 40) small t antigen
   4558..4623    +  intron         small t intron: SV40 (simian virus 40) small t antigen intron
   4753..4773    +  CDS            SV40 NLS: nuclear localization signal of SV40 (simian virus 40) large T antigen
   5092..5175    +  CDS            large T antigen (fragment): large T antigen from SV40 (simian virus 40)
   5198..5332    +  polyA_signal   SV40 poly(A) signal: SV40 polyadenylation signal
   5499..5828    +  CDS            nef (fragment): NEF_HV1BR - Experimental evidence at protein level: Swiss-Prot protein existence level 1. Extracellular Nef protein targets CD4(+) T-lymphocytes for apoptosis by interacting with CXCR4 surface receptors (PubMed:14990729). From Human immunodeficiency virus type 1 group M subtype B (isolate BRU/LAI) (HIV-1).
   5876..6133    +  LTR            5' LTR (truncated): truncated 5' long terminal repeat (LTR) from HIV-1
   6180..6305    +  misc_feature   HIV-1 Ψ: packaging signal of human immunodeficiency virus type 1
   6289..6627    +  CDS            HIV-1 gag (fragment): gag protein from human immunodeficiency virus 1; gag
   6802..7035    +  misc_feature   RRE: The Rev response element (RRE) of HIV-1 allows for Rev-dependent mRNA export from the nucleus to the cytoplasm.
   7412..7512    +  CDS            Rev (fragment): human immunodeficiency virus 1 (HIV-1) Rev protein; rev; enhances nuclear export of unspliced and incompletely spliced viral mRNAs
   7549..7666    +  misc_feature   cPPT/CTS: central polypurine tract and central termination sequence of HIV-1
   7703..7725    -  misc_feature   MCS (fragment): pBluescript multiple cloning site
   7726..8223    +  promoter       PGK promoter: mouse phosphoglycerate kinase 1 promoter
   8256..8303    +  CDS            nucleoplasmin NLS: bipartite nuclear localization signal from nucleoplasmin
   8304..9797    +  CDS            CRY2 (fragment): CRY2_ARATH - Also known as PHH1 From Arabidopsis thaliana (Mouse-ear cress).
   9870..9894    +  protein_bind   attB1: mutant version of attB; recombination site for the Gateway® BP reaction BP Clonase™
  10125..10904   +  CDS            RELA (fragment): TF65_HUMAN - Also known as NFKB3. Experimental evidence at protein level: Swiss-Prot protein existence level 1. NF-kappa-B is a pleiotropic transcription factor present in almost all cell types and is the endpoint of a series of signal transduction events that are initiated by a vast array of stimuli related to many biological processes such as inflammation, immunity, differentiation, cell growth, tumorigenesis and apoptosis. NF-kappa-B is a homo- or heterodimeric complex formed by the Rel-like domain- containing proteins RELA/p65, RELB, NFKB1/p105, NFKB1/p50, REL and NFKB2/p52. The heterodime
  10923..11492   +  CDS            Rta AD: transcriptional activation domain from the human herpesvirus 4 (Epstein-Barr virus) replication and transcription activator Rta/BRLF1 (Hardwick et al., 1992; Chavez et al., 2015)
  11547..11577   +  misc_feature   MCS (fragment): pUC18/19 multiple cloning site
  11578..11596   +  misc_feature   MCS (fragment): pBluescript multiple cloning site
  11596..12184   +  misc_feature   WPRE: woodchuck hepatitis virus posttranscriptional regulatory element
  12185..12207   +  misc_feature   MCS (fragment): pBluescript multiple cloning site
  12224..59      +  CDS            nef (fragment) (across the origin): NEF_HV1Z2 - Experimental evidence at protein level: Swiss-Prot protein existence level 1. Extracellular Nef protein targets CD4(+) T-lymphocytes for apoptosis by interacting with CXCR4 surface receptors. From Human immunodeficiency virus type 1 group M subtype D (isolate Z2/CDC-Z34) (HIV-1).
>Addgene plasmid #192608 | pHR-PGK-CRY2PHR-VPR | addgene full sequence | sequence record 376798 | Addgene NGS Result
GACCAATGACTTACAAGGCAGCTGTAGATCTTAGCCACTTTTTAAAAGAAAAGGGGGGACTGGAAGGGCT
AATTCACTCCCAACGAAGACAAGATCTGCTTTTTGCTTGTACTGGGTCTCTCTGGTTAGACCAGATCTGA
GCCTGGGAGCTCTCTGGCTAACTAGGGAACCCACTGCTTAAGCCTCAATAAAGCTTGCCTTGAGTGCTTC
AAGTAGTGTGTGCCCGTCTGTTGTGTGACTCTGGTAACTAGAGATCCCTCAGACCCTTTTAGTCAGTGTG
GAAAATCTCTAGCAGCATCTAGAATTAATTCCGTGTATTCTATAGTGTCACCTAAATCGTATGTGTATGA
TACATAAGGTTATGTATTAATTGTAGCCGCGTTCTAACGACAATATGTACAAGCCTAATTGTGTAGCATC
TGGCTTACTGAAGCAGACCCTATCATCTCTCTCGTAAACTGCCGTCAGAGTCGGTTTGGTTGGACGAACC
TTCTGAGTTTCTGGTAACGCCGTCCCGCACCCGGAAATGGTCAGCGAACCAATCAGCAGGGTCATCGCTA
GCCAGATCCTCTACGCCGGACGCATCGTGGCCGGCATCACCGGCGCCACAGGTGCGGTTGCTGGCGCCTA
TATCGCCGACATCACCGATGGGGAAGATCGGGCTCGCCACTTCGGGCTCATGAGCGCTTGTTTCGGCGTG
GGTATGGTGGCAGGCCCCGTGGCCGGGGGACTGTTGGGCGCCATCTCCTTGCATGCACCATTCCTTGCGG
CGGCGGTGCTCAACGGCCTCAACCTACTACTGGGCTGCTTCCTAATGCAGGAGTCGCATAAGGGAGAGCG
TCGAATGGTGCACTCTCAGTACAATCTGCTCTGATGCCGCATAGTTAAGCCAGCCCCGACACCCGCCAAC
ACCCGCTGACGCGCCCTGACGGGCTTGTCTGCTCCCGGCATCCGCTTACAGACAAGCTGTGACCGTCTCC
GGGAGCTGCATGTGTCAGAGGTTTTCACCGTCATCACCGAAACGCGCGAGACGAAAGGGCCTCGTGATAC
GCCTATTTTTATAGGTTAATGTCATGATAATAATGGTTTCTTAGACGTCAGGTGGCACTTTTCGGGGAAA
TGTGCGCGGAACCCCTATTTGTTTATTTTTCTAAATACATTCAAATATGTATCCGCTCATGAGACAATAA
CCCTGATAAATGCTTCAATAATATTGAAAAAGGAAGAGTATGAGTATTCAACATTTCCGTGTCGCCCTTA
TTCCCTTTTTTGCGGCATTTTGCCTTCCTGTTTTTGCTCACCCAGAAACGCTGGTGAAAGTAAAAGATGC
TGAAGATCAGTTGGGTGCACGAGTGGGTTACATCGAACTGGATCTCAACAGCGGTAAGATCCTTGAGAGT
TTTCGCCCCGAAGAACGTTTTCCAATGATGAGCACTTTTAAAGTTCTGCTATGTGGCGCGGTATTATCCC
GTATTGACGCCGGGCAAGAGCAACTCGGTCGCCGCATACACTATTCTCAGAATGACTTGGTTGAGTACTC
ACCAGTCACAGAAAAGCATCTTACGGATGGCATGACAGTAAGAGAATTATGCAGTGCTGCCATAACCATG
AGTGATAACACTGCGGCCAACTTACTTCTGACAACGATCGGAGGACCGAAGGAGCTAACCGCTTTTTTGC
ACAACATGGGGGATCATGTAACTCGCCTTGATCGTTGGGAACCGGAGCTGAATGAAGCCATACCAAACGA
CGAGCGTGACACCACGATGCCTGTAGCAATGGCAACAACGTTGCGCAAACTATTAACTGGCGAACTACTT
ACTCTAGCTTCCCGGCAACAATTAATAGACTGGATGGAGGCGGATAAAGTTGCAGGACCACTTCTGCGCT
CGGCCCTTCCGGCTGGCTGGTTTATTGCTGATAAATCTGGAGCCGGTGAGCGTGGGTCTCGCGGTATCAT
TGCAGCACTGGGGCCAGATGGTAAGCCCTCCCGTATCGTAGTTATCTACACGACGGGGAGTCAGGCAACT
ATGGATGAACGAAATAGACAGATCGCTGAGATAGGTGCCTCACTGATTAAGCATTGGTAACTGTCAGACC
AAGTTTACTCATATATACTTTAGATTGATTTAAAACTTCATTTTTAATTTAAAAGGATCTAGGTGAAGAT
CCTTTTTGATAATCTCATGACCAAAATCCCTTAACGTGAGTTTTCGTTCCACTGAGCGTCAGACCCCGTA
GAAAAGATCAAAGGATCTTCTTGAGATCCTTTTTTTCTGCGCGTAATCTGCTGCTTGCAAACAAAAAAAC
CACCGCTACCAGCGGTGGTTTGTTTGCCGGATCAAGAGCTACCAACTCTTTTTCCGAAGGTAACTGGCTT
CAGCAGAGCGCAGATACCAAATACTGTTCTTCTAGTGTAGCCGTAGTTAGGCCACCACTTCAAGAACTCT
GTAGCACCGCCTACATACCTCGCTCTGCTAATCCTGTTACCAGTGGCTGCTGCCAGTGGCGATAAGTCGT
GTCTTACCGGGTTGGACTCAAGACGATAGTTACCGGATAAGGCGCAGCGGTCGGGCTGAACGGGGGGTTC
GTGCACACAGCCCAGCTTGGAGCGAACGACCTACACCGAACTGAGATACCTACAGCGTGAGCTATGAGAA
AGCGCCACGCTTCCCGAAGGGAGAAAGGCGGACAGGTATCCGGTAAGCGGCAGGGTCGGAACAGGAGAGC
GCACGAGGGAGCTTCCAGGGGGAAACGCCTGGTATCTTTATAGTCCTGTCGGGTTTCGCCACCTCTGACT
TGAGCGTCGATTTTTGTGATGCTCGTCAGGGGGGCGGAGCCTATGGAAAAACGCCAGCAACGCGGCCTTT
TTACGGTTCCTGGCCTTTTGCTGGCCTTTTGCTCACATGTTCTTTCCTGCGTTATCCCCTGATTCTGTGG
ATAACCGTATTACCGCCTTTGAGTGAGCTGATACCGCTCGCCGCAGCCGAACGACCGAGCGCAGCGAGTC
AGTGAGCGAGGAAGCGGAAGAGCGCCCAATACGCAAACCGCCTCTCCCCGCGCGTTGGCCGATTCATTAA
TGCAGCTGTGGAATGTGTGTCAGTTAGGGTGTGGAAAGTCCCCAGGCTCCCCAGCAGGCAGAAGTATGCA
AAGCATGCATCTCAATTAGTCAGCAACCAGGTGTGGAAAGTCCCCAGGCTCCCCAGCAGGCAGAAGTATG
CAAAGCATGCATCTCAATTAGTCAGCAACCATAGTCCCGCCCCTAACTCCGCCCATCCCGCCCCTAACTC
CGCCCAGTTCCGCCCATTCTCCGCCCCATGGCTGACTAATTTTTTTTATTTATGCAGAGGCCGAGGCCGC
CTCGGCCTCTGAGCTATTCCAGAAGTAGTGAGGAGGCTTTTTTGGAGGCCTAGGCTTTTGCAAAAAGCTT
GGACACAAGACAGGCTTGCGAGATATGTTTGAGAATACCACTTTATCCCGCGTCAGGGAGAGGCAGTGCG
TAAAAAGACGCGGACTCATGTGAAATACTGGTTTTTAGTGCGCCAGATCTCTATAATCTCGCGCAACCTA
TTTTCCCCTCGAACACTTTTTAAGCCGTAGATAAACAGGCTGGGACACTTCACATGAGCGAAAAATACAT
CGTCACCTGGGACATGTTGCAGATCCATGCACGTAAACTCGCAAGCCGACTGATGCCTTCTGAACAATGG
AAAGGCATTATTGCCGTAAGCCGTGGCGGTCTGTACCGGGTGCGTTACTGGCGCGTGAACTGGGTATTCG
TCATGTCGATACCGTTTGTATTTCCAGCTACGATCACGACAACCAGCGCGAGCTTAAAGTGCTGAAACGC
GCAGAAGGCGATGGCGAAGGCTTCATCGTTATTGATGACCTGGTGGATACCGGTGGTACTGCGGTTGCGA
TTCGTGAAATGTATCCAAAAGCGCACTTTGTCACCATCTTCGCAAAACCGGCTGGTCGTCCGCTGGTTGA
TGACTATGTTGTTGATATCCCGCAAGATACCTGGATTGAACAGCCGTGGGATATGGGCGTCGTATTCGTC
CCGCCAATCTCCGGTCGCTAATCTTTTCAACGCCTGGCACTGCCGGGCGTTGTTCTTTTTAACTTCAGGC
GGGTTACAATAGTTTCCAGTAAGTATTCTGGAGGCTGCATCCATGACACAGGCAAACCTGAGCGAAACCC
TGTTCAAACCCCGCTTTAAACATCCTGAAACCTCGACGCTAGTCCGCCGCTTTAATCACGGCGCACAACC
GCCTGTGCAGTCGGCCCTTGATGGTAAAACCATCCCTCACTGGTATCGCATGATTAACCGTCTGATGTGG
ATCTGGCGCGGCATTGACCCACGCGAAATCCTCGACGTCCAGGCACGTATTGTGATGAGCGATGCCGAAC
GTACCGACGATGATTTATACGATACGGTGATTGGCTACCGTGGCGGCAACTGGATTTATGAGTGGGCCCC
GGATCTTTGTGAAGGAACCTTACTTCTGTGGTGTGACATAATTGGACAAACTACCTACAGAGATTTAAAG
CTCTAAGGTAAATATAAAATTTTTAAGTGTATAATGTGTTAAACTACTGATTCTAATTGTTTGTGTATTT
TAGATTCCAACCTATGGAACTGATGAATGGGAGCAGTGGTGGAATGCCTTTAATGAGGAAAACCTGTTTT
GCTCAGAAGAAATGCCATCTAGTGATGATGAGGCTACTGCTGACTCTCAACATTCTACTCCTCCAAAAAA
GAAGAGAAAGGTAGAAGACCCCAAGGACTTTCCTTCAGAATTGCTAAGTTTTTTGAGTCATGCTGTGTTT
AGTAATAGAACTCTTGCTTGCTTTGCTATTTACACCACAAAGGAAAAAGCTGCACTGCTATACAAGAAAA
TTATGGAAAAATATTCTGTAACCTTTATAAGTAGGCATAACAGTTATAATCATAACATACTGTTTTTTCT
TACTCCACACAGGCATAGAGTGTCTGCTATTAATAACTATGCTCAAAAATTGTGTACCTTTAGCTTTTTA
ATTTGTAAAGGGGTTAATAAGGAATATTTGATGTATAGTGCCTTGACTAGAGATCATAATCAGCCATACC
ACATTTGTAGAGGTTTTACTTGCTTTAAAAAACCTCCCACACCTCCCCCTGAACCTGAAACATAAAATGA
ATGCAATTGTTGTTGTTAACTTGTTTATTGCAGCTTATAATGGTTACAAATAAAGCAATAGCATCACAAA
TTTCACAAATAAAGCATTTTTTTCACTGCATTCTAGTTGTGGTTTGTCCAAACTCATCAATGTATCTTAT
CATGTCTGGATCAACTGGATAACTCAAGCTAACCAAAATCATCCCAAACTTCCCACCCCATACCCTATTA
CCACTGCCAATTACCTGTGGTTTCATTTACTCTAAACCTGTGATTCCTCTGAATTATTTTCATTTTAAAG
AAATTGTATTTGTTAAATATGTACTACAAACTTAGTAGTTGGAAGGGCTAATTCACTCCCAAAGAAGACA
AGATATCCTTGATCTGTGGATCTACCACACACAAGGCTACTTCCCTGATTAGCAGAACTACACACCAGGG
CCAGGGGTCAGATATCCACTGACCTTTGGATGGTGCTACAAGCTAGTACCAGTTGAGCCAGATAAGGTAG
AAGAGGCCAATAAAGGAGAGAACACCAGCTTGTTACACCCTGTGAGCCTGCATGGGATGGATGACCCGGA
GAGAGAAGTGTTAGAGTGGAGGTTTGACAGCCGCCTAGCATTTCATCACGTGGCCCGAGAGCTGCATCCG
GAGTACTTCAAGAACTGCTGATATCGAGCTTGCTACAAGGGACTTTCCGCTGGGGACTTTCCAGGGAGGC
GTGGCCTGGGCGGGACTGGGGAGTGGCGAGCCCTCAGATCCTGCATATAAGCAGCTGCTTTTTGCCTGTA
CTGGGTCTCTCTGGTTAGACCAGATCTGAGCCTGGGAGCTCTCTGGCTAACTAGGGAACCCACTGCTTAA
GCCTCAATAAAGCTTGCCTTGAGTGCTTCAAGTAGTGTGTGCCCGTCTGTTGTGTGACTCTGGTAACTAG
AGATCCCTCAGACCCTTTTAGTCAGTGTGGAAAATCTCTAGCAGTGGCGCCCGAACAGGGACTTGAAAGC
GAAAGGGAAACCAGAGGAGCTCTCTCGACGCAGGACTCGGCTTGCTGAAGCGCGCACGGCAAGAGGCGAG
GGGCGGCGACTGGTGAGTACGCCAAAAATTTTGACTAGCGGAGGCTAGAAGGAGAGAGATGGGTGCGAGA
GCGTCAGTATTAAGCGGGGGAGAATTAGATCGCGATGGGAAAAAATTCGGTTAAGGCCAGGGGGAAAGAA
AAAATATAAATTAAAACATATAGTATGGGCAAGCAGGGAGCTAGAACGATTCGCAGTTAATCCTGGCCTG
TTAGAAACATCAGAAGGCTGTAGACAAATACTGGGACAGCTACAACCATCCCTTCAGACAGGATCAGAAG
AACTTAGATCATTATATAATACAGTAGCAACCCTCTATTGTGTGCATCAAAGGATAGAGATAAAAGACAC
CAAGGAAGCTTTAGACAAGATAGAGGAAGAGCAAAACAAAAGTAAGACCACCGCACAGCAAGCGGCCGGC
CGCTGATCTTCAGACCTGGAGGAGGAGATATGAGGGACAATTGGAGAAGTGAATTATATAAATATAAAGT
AGTAAAAATTGAACCATTAGGAGTAGCACCCACCAAGGCAAAGAGAAGAGTGGTGCAGAGAGAAAAAAGA
GCAGTGGGAATAGGAGCTTTGTTCCTTGGGTTCTTGGGAGCAGCAGGAAGCACTATGGGCGCAGCGTCAA
TGACGCTGACGGTACAGGCCAGACAATTATTGTCTGGTATAGTGCAGCAGCAGAACAATTTGCTGAGGGC
TATTGAGGCGCAACAGCATCTGTTGCAACTCACAGTCTGGGGCATCAAGCAGCTCCAGGCAAGAATCCTG
GCTGTGGAAAGATACCTAAAGGATCAACAGCTCCTGGGGATTTGGGGTTGCTCTGGAAAACTCATTTGCA
CCACTGCTGTGCCTTGGAATGCTAGTTGGAGTAATAAATCTCTGGAACAGATTTGGAATCACACGACCTG
GATGGAGTGGGACAGAGAAATTAACAATTACACAAGCTTAATACACTCCTTAATTGAAGAATCGCAAAAC
CAGCAAGAAAAGAATGAACAAGAATTATTGGAATTAGATAAATGGGCAAGTTTGTGGAATTGGTTTAACA
TAACAAATTGGCTGTGGTATATAAAATTATTCATAATGATAGTAGGAGGCTTGGTAGGTTTAAGAATAGT
TTTTGCTGTACTTTCTATAGTGAATAGAGTTAGGCAGGGATATTCACCATTATCGTTTCAGACCCACCTC
CCAACCCCGAGGGGACCCGACAGGCCCGAAGGAATAGAAGAAGAAGGTGGAGAGAGAGACAGAGACAGAT
CCATTCGATTAGTGAACGGATCTCGACGGTATCGCCAAATGGCAGTATTCATCCACAATTTTAAAAGAAA
AGGGGGGATTGGGGGGTACAGTGCAGGGGAAAGAATAGTAGACATAATAGCAACAGACATACAAACTAAA
GAATTACAAAAACAAATTACAAAAATTCAAAATTTTCGGGTTTATTACAGGGACAGCAGAGATCCAGTTT
GGATCGATAAGCTTGATATCGAATTGGGTAGGGGAGGCGCTTTTCCCAAGGCAGTCTGGAGCATGCGCTT
TAGCAGCCCCGCTGGGCACTTGGCGCTACACAAGTGGCCTCTGGCCTCGCACACATTCCACATCCACCGG
TAGGCGCCAACCGGCTCCGTTCTTTGGTGGCCCCTTCGCGCCACCTTCTACTCCTCCCCTAGTCAGGAAG
TTCCCCCCCGCCCCGCAGCTCGCGTCGTGCAGGACGTGACAAATGGAAGTAGCACGTCTCACTAGTCTCG
TGCAGATGGACAGCACCGCTGAGCAATGGAAGCGGGTAGGCCTTTGGGGCAGCGGCCAATAGCAGCTTTG
CTCCTTCGCTTTCTGGGCTCAGAGGCTGGGAAGGGGTGGGTCCGGGGGCGGGCTCAGGGGCGGGCTCAGG
GGCGGGGCGGGCGCCCGAAGGTCCTCCGGAGGCCCGGCATTCTGCACGCTTCAAAAGCGCACGTCTGCCG
CGCTGTTCTCCTCTTCCTCATCTCCGGGCCTTTGAATTCACCTGCAGCCCAAGCTTGCCACCATGAAAAG
GCCGGCGGCCACGAAAAAGGCCGGCCAGGCAAAAAAGAAAAAGAAGATGGACAAAAAGACGATTGTGTGG
TTTAGACGTGACCTTCGCATTGAGGACAACCCTGCGTTGGCAGCGGCAGCGCATGAAGGTTCGGTATTCC
CTGTCTTTATCTGGTGTCCCGAAGAGGAGGGGCAATTCTATCCCGGTCGCGCGTCCCGATGGTGGATGAA
ACAGTCGCTCGCACATCTTAGCCAGTCGTTGAAGGCGCTCGGCTCTGATCTGACGCTCATCAAAACACAC
AATACAATTTCTGCCATTCTGGATTGCATTAGGGTGACTGGTGCCACCAAAGTTGTGTTCAATCACCTTT
ATGATCCCGTAAGCCTGGTCAGGGATCATACAGTAAAAGAGAAACTTGTAGAGAGGGGAATCAGCGTCCA
ATCGTACAATGGGGACTTGTTGTATGAACCGTGGGAAATCTATTGTGAGAAAGGCAAACCTTTCACTTCC
TTCAATTCGTACTGGAAGAAATGCCTCGACATGTCCATCGAGTCAGTCATGCTGCCGCCACCTTGGAGAC
TTATGCCCATTACTGCTGCGGCAGAGGCGATCTGGGCTTGCAGCATCGAAGAACTTGGTCTGGAAAACGA
AGCGGAAAAACCCAGTAACGCGCTCCTGACGCGAGCGTGGTCGCCAGGCTGGTCGAATGCTGATAAGCTC
CTTAATGAGTTTATCGAGAAACAGTTGATCGACTATGCGAAGAATAGCAAGAAGGTGGTGGGAAATTCCA
CTTCCCTCCTGTCGCCGTATCTCCACTTTGGGGAGATTAGCGTGAGGCATGTGTTCCAATGTGCGCGGAT
GAAGCAAATCATTTGGGCTCGCGACAAAAACTCTGAAGGAGAGGAGTCTGCCGATTTGTTTTTGAGAGGA
ATCGGCCTTAGGGAGTATTCACGATACATCTGCTTCAACTTTCCGTTTACACATGAACAATCCCTCCTCA
GCCACCTCCGCTTCTTTCCGTGGGACGCGGACGTGGACAAATTCAAGGCCTGGCGGCAGGGGCGCACGGG
ATACCCGTTGGTGGATGCGGGTATGAGAGAGCTGTGGGCAACGGGTTGGATGCACAACCGTATTCGAGTC
ATCGTTAGTAGCTTTGCCGTTAAGTTCCTCTTGTTGCCCTGGAAATGGGGGATGAAATACTTTTGGGACA
CGCTTCTGGATGCGGACTTGGAGTGCGATATTCTTGGGTGGCAGTACATTTCGGGTTCCATCCCTGACGG
GCATGAACTTGACCGATTGGATAACCCTGCACTGCAAGGAGCAAAGTACGACCCGGAGGGAGAATACATC
AGGCAGTGGCTCCCAGAGCTGGCCCGTCTGCCCACCGAGTGGATTCACCACCCGTGGGATGCTCCCCTGA
CCGTCCTTAAAGCCTCAGGGGTCGAATTGGGGACGAATTACGCGAAACCCATCGTCGATATTGACACCGC
ACGAGAATTGCTGGCGAAAGCCATCTCAAGAACACGCGAAGCGCAGATTATGATCGGAGCAGCGCCGGCT
AGCCCCAAGAAGAAGAGAAAGGTGGAGGCCAGCTCGCCAGGGATCCGTCGACTTGACGCGTTGATATCAA
CAAGTTTGTACAAAAAAGCAGGCTACAAAGAGGCCAGCGGTTCCGGACGGGCTGACGCATTGGACGATTT
TGATCTGGATATGCTGGGAAGTGACGCCCTCGATGATTTTGACCTTGACATGCTTGGTTCGGATGCCCTT
GATGACTTTGACCTCGACATGCTCGGCAGTGACGCCCTTGATGATTTCGACCTGGACATGCTGATTAACT
CTAGAAGTTCCGGATCTCCGAAAAAGAAACGCAAAGTTGGTAGCCAGTACCTGCCCGACACCGACGACCG
GCACCGGATCGAGGAAAAGCGGAAGCGGACCTACGAGACATTCAAGAGCATCATGAAGAAGTCCCCCTTC
AGCGGCCCCACCGACCCTAGACCTCCACCTAGAAGAATCGCCGTGCCCAGCAGATCCAGCGCCAGCGTGC
CAAAACCTGCCCCCCAGCCTTACCCCTTCACCAGCAGCCTGAGCACCATCAACTACGACGAGTTCCCTAC
CATGGTGTTCCCCAGCGGCCAGATCTCTCAGGCCTCTGCTCTGGCTCCAGCCCCTCCTCAGGTGCTGCCT
CAGGCTCCTGCTCCTGCACCAGCTCCAGCCATGGTGTCTGCACTGGCTCAGGCACCAGCACCCGTGCCTG
TGCTGGCTCCTGGACCTCCACAGGCTGTGGCTCCACCAGCCCCTAAACCTACACAGGCCGGCGAGGGCAC
ACTGTCTGAAGCTCTGCTGCAGCTGCAGTTCGACGACGAGGATCTGGGAGCCCTGCTGGGAAACAGCACC
GATCCTGCCGTGTTCACCGACCTGGCCAGCGTGGACAACAGCGAGTTCCAGCAGCTGCTGAACCAGGGCA
TCCCTGTGGCCCCTCACACCACCGAGCCCATGCTGATGGAATACCCCGAGGCCATCACCCGGCTCGTGAC
AGGCGCTCAGAGGCCTCCTGATCCAGCTCCTGCCCCTCTGGGAGCACCAGGCCTGCCTAATGGACTGCTG
TCTGGCGACGAGGACTTCAGCTCTATCGCCGATATGGATTTCTCAGCCTTGCTGGGCTCTGGCAGCGGCA
GCCGGGATTCCAGGGAAGGGATGTTTTTGCCGAAGCCTGAGGCCGGCTCCGCTATTAGTGACGTGTTTGA
GGGCCGCGAGGTGTGCCAGCCAAAACGAATCCGGCCATTTCATCCTCCAGGAAGTCCATGGGCCAACCGC
CCACTCCCCGCCAGCCTCGCACCAACACCAACCGGTCCAGTACATGAGCCAGTCGGGTCACTGACCCCGG
CACCAGTCCCTCAGCCACTGGATCCAGCGCCCGCAGTGACTCCCGAGGCCAGTCACCTGTTGGAGGATCC
CGATGAAGAGACGAGCCAGGCTGTCAAAGCCCTTCGGGAGATGGCCGATACTGTGATTCCCCAGAAGGAA
GAGGCTGCAATCTGTGGCCAAATGGACCTTTCCCATCCGCCCCCAAGGGGCCATCTGGATGAGCTGACAA
CCACACTTGAGTCCATGACCGAGGATCTGAACCTGGACTCACCCCTGACCCCGGAATTGAACGAGATTCT
GGATACCTTCCTGAACGACGAGTGCCTCTTGCATGCCATGCATATCAGCACAGGACTGTCCATCTTCGAC
ACATCTCTGTTTTAATGAGCGGCCGCAACTCCCACCTGCAACATGCGTGACTGACTGAGGCCGCGACTCT
AGAGTCGACCTGCAGGCATGCAAGCTTGATATCAAGCTTATCGATAATCAACCTCTGGATTACAAAATTT
GTGAAAGATTGACTGGTATTCTTAACTATGTTGCTCCTTTTACGCTATGTGGATACGCTGCTTTAATGCC
TTTGTATCATGCTATTGCTTCCCGTATGGCTTTCATTTTCTCCTCCTTGTATAAATCCTGGTTGCTGTCT
CTTTATGAGGAGTTGTGGCCCGTTGTCAGGCAACGTGGCGTGGTGTGCACTGTGTTTGCTGACGCAACCC
CCACTGGTTGGGGCATTGCCACCACCTGTCAGCTCCTTTCCGGGACTTTCGCTTTCCCCCTCCCTATTGC
CACGGCGGAACTCATCGCCGCCTGCCTTGCCCGCTGCTGGACAGGGGCTCGGCTGTTGGGCACTGACAAT
TCCGTGGTGTTGTCGGGGAAATCATCGTCCTTTCCTTGGCTGCTCGCCTGTGTTGCCACCTGGATTCTGC
GCGGGACGTCCTTCTGCTACGTCCCTTCGGCCCTCAATCCAGCGGACCTTCCTTCCCGCGGCCTGCTGCC
GGCTCTGCGGCCTCTTCCGCGTCTTCGCCTTCGCCCTCAGACGAGTCGGATCTCCCTTTGGGCCGCCTCC
CCGCATCGATACCGTCGACCTCGAGGGAATTAATTCGAGCTCGGTACCTTTAA
